Addgene plasmid #32144: pJFRC170-3XUAS-IVS-Cre::PEST
Depositing lab: Gerald Rubin. Depositing organization: HHMI, Janelia Research Campus. Publication: Multiple new site-specific recombinases for use in manipulating animal genomes. Nern A, Pfeiffer BD, Svoboda K, Rubin GM. Proc Natl Acad Sci U S A. 2011 Aug 9. 10.1073/pnas.1111704108 PubMed 21831835.
Backbone
  Vector backbone: pJFRC4-3XUAS-IVS-mCD8::GFP
  Vector type: Insect Expression
Growth in bacteria
  Bacterial resistance: Ampicillin, 100 μg/mL
  Growth temperature: 37°C
  Growth strain: Top10/P3
  Copy number: High Copy
Gene/Insert
  Gene/Insert name: Cre::PEST
  Cloning method: Restriction Enzyme; 5′ cloning site XhoI (not destroyed); 3′ cloning site XbaI (not destroyed)
  Sequencing primers: 5′ hsp70 F: GAGCGCCGGAGTATAAATAGAG
Terms and licenses: Academic/Nonprofit Terms; Industry Terms: Not Available to Industry
Depositor comments: Addgene's quality control sequence has a 1bp insertion relative to the depositor's sequence, but it should not affect the function of this plasmid.
How to cite: pJFRC170-3XUAS-IVS-Cre::PEST was a gift from Gerald Rubin (Addgene plasmid # 32144 ; http://n2t.net/addgene:32144 ; RRID:Addgene_32144)
