[The description below was written by a language model from this plasmid's Addgene catalogue record and pLannotate feature annotations shown in this document.]
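Description:
pJFRC170-3XUAS-IVS-Cre::PEST is an 8,926 bp Drosophila (insect expression) transgenesis plasmid built on the pJFRC4-3XUAS-IVS-mCD8::GFP backbone, with the original reporter replaced by a Cre::PEST coding sequence cloned between XhoI and XbaI sites that remain intact. In bacteria it is maintained as a high-copy plasmid through a ColE1/pUC-type origin and selected with ampicillin via the β-lactamase gene. For fly work it carries a φC31 attB site, which allows integrase-mediated insertion into a genomic attP landing site, and the mini-white eye-colour marker for identifying transformants.

The expression cassette places a small array of Gal4-binding UAS elements (three copies according to the construct name; the annotation software detects them as fragments of a 5X UAS) upstream of the Drosophila hsp70Bb promoter. This is followed by an IVS, a modified myosin heavy chain intron 16, positioned ahead of the coding region. The open reading frame encodes bacteriophage P1 Cre recombinase, which recombines loxP sites, fused at its C-terminus to a fragment of mouse ornithine decarboxylase that corresponds to the PEST degradation signal and would be expected to shorten the protein's half-life. The transcript ends in an SV40 3′ region containing the small t intron and polyadenylation signal; the small t, large T and NLS annotations there reflect that SV40 fragment rather than expressed parts of the payload.

Together, the reduced UAS number and the destabilised recombinase suggest a design for low, Gal4-dependent Cre activity. The plasmid belongs to a set of site-specific recombinase tools for manipulating animal genomes. The repository notes a single-base insertion in its quality-control sequence relative to the depositor's, not expected to affect function.
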