Features (pLannotate 1.2.2; 19 found; start..end, strand, type, name):
     31..135     +  promoter       AmpR promoter: bla
    136..996     +  CDS            AmpR: β-lactamase; bla; confers resistance to ampicillin, carbenicillin, and related antibiotics
   1167..1755    +  rep_origin     ori: high-copy-number ColE1/pMB1/pBR322/pUC origin of replication
   1842..1911    +  protein_bind   attB: attB site for the φC31 integrase (Groth et al., 2000) phage φC31 integrase
   2606..5478    +  CDS            mini-white: Drosophila white gene eye color pigment; white; This is a modified version of the white gene lacking part of the first intron.
   6251..6406    +  CDS            YPB1_ECOLX (fragment): Protein predicted: Swiss-Prot protein existence level 4. From Escherichia coli.
   6488..6509    -  misc_feature   MCS (fragment): pUC18/19 multiple cloning site
   6508..6531    +  protein_bind   5X UAS (fragment): five tandem copies of the "ScaI site" 17-mer CGGAGTACTGTCCTCCG, an upstream activating sequence (UAS) that efficiently binds yeast Gal4 (Webster et al., 1988; Pfeiffer et al., 2010) GAL4
   6560..6602    +  protein_bind   5X UAS (fragment): five tandem copies of the "ScaI site" 17-mer CGGAGTACTGTCCTCCG, an upstream activating sequence (UAS) that efficiently binds yeast Gal4 (Webster et al., 1988; Pfeiffer et al., 2010) GAL4
   6628..6866    +  promoter       hsp70 promoter: Drosophila melanogaster hsp70Bb promoter
   6881..6947    +  intron         Mhc intron: modified Drosophila myosin heavy chain intron 16 (Pfeiffer et al., 2010)
   6971..7999    +  CDS            cre: RECR_BPP1 - Experimental evidence at protein level: Swiss-Prot protein existence level 1. Catalyzes site-specific recombination between two 34-base- pair LOXP sites. Its role is to maintain the phage genome as a monomeric unit-copy plasmid in the lysogenic state. From Escherichia phage P1 (Bacteriophage P1).
   8003..8122    +  CDS            Odc1 (fragment): DCOR_MOUSE - Also known as Odc. Experimental evidence at protein level: Swiss-Prot protein existence level 1. Catalyzes the first and rate-limiting step of polyamine biosynthesis that converts ornithine into putrescine, which is the precursor for the polyamines, spermidine and spermine. Polyamines are essential for cell proliferation and are implicated in cellular processes, ranging from DNA replication to apoptosis. From Mus musculus (Mouse).
   8133..8207    +  CDS            small t antigen (fragment): SV40 (simian virus 40) small t antigen
   8209..8274    +  intron         small t intron: SV40 (simian virus 40) small t antigen intron
   8404..8424    +  CDS            SV40 NLS: nuclear localization signal of SV40 (simian virus 40) large T antigen
   8431..8565    +  CDS            LT_POVHA (fragment): Protein inferred from homology: Swiss-Prot protein existence level 3. Isoform large T antigen is a key early protein essential for both driving viral replication and inducing cellular transformation. Plays a role in viral genome replication by driving entry of quiescent cells into the cell cycle and by autoregulating the synthesis of viral early mRNA. Displays highly oncogenic activities by corrupting the host cellular checkpoint mechanisms that guard cell division and the transcription, replication, and repair of DNA. Participates in the modulation of cellular gene expression preceeding viral
   8590..8673    +  CDS            large T antigen (fragment): large T antigen from SV40 (simian virus 40)
   8696..8830    +  polyA_signal   SV40 poly(A) signal: SV40 polyadenylation signal
>Addgene plasmid #32144 | pJFRC170-3XUAS-IVS-Cre::PEST | depositor full sequence | sequence record 36303 | pJFRC170-3XUAS-IVS-Cre::PEST sequence 8926 bps
GACTCAGGTGGCACTTTTCGGGGAAATGTGCGCGGAACCCCTATTTGTTTATTTTTCTAAATACATTCAA
ATATGTATCCGCTCATGAGACAATAACCCTGATAAATGCTTCAATAATATTGAAAAAGGAAGAGTATGAG
TATTCAACATTTCCGTGTCGCCCTTATTCCCTTTTTTGCGGCATTTTGCCTTCCTGTTTTTGCTCACCCA
GAAACGCTGGTGAAAGTAAAAGATGCTGAAGATCAGTTGGGTGCACGAGTGGGTTACATCGAACTGGATC
TCAACAGCGGTAAGATCCTTGAGAGTTTTCGCCCCGAAGAACGTTTTCCAATGATGAGCACTTTTAAAGT
TCTGCTATGTGGCGCGGTATTATCCCGTATTGACGCCGGGCAAGAGCAACTCGGTCGCCGCATACACTAT
TCTCAGAATGACTTGGTTGAGTACTCACCAGTCACAGAAAAGCATCTTACGGATGGCATGACAGTAAGAG
AATTATGCAGTGCTGCCATAACCATGAGTGATAACACTGCGGCCAACTTACTTCTGACAACGATCGGAGG
ACCGAAGGAGCTAACCGCTTTTTTGCACAACATGGGGGATCATGTAACTCGCCTTGATCGTTGGGAACCG
GAGCTGAATGAAGCCATACCAAACGACGAGCGTGACACCACGATGCCTGTAGCAATGGCAACAACGTTGC
GCAAACTATTAACTGGCGAACTACTTACTCTAGCTTCCCGGCAACAATTAATAGACTGGATGGAGGCGGA
TAAAGTTGCAGGACCACTTCTGCGCTCGGCCCTTCCGGCTGGCTGGTTTATTGCTGATAAATCTGGAGCC
GGTGAGCGTGGGTCTCGCGGTATCATTGCAGCACTGGGGCCAGATGGTAAGCCCTCCCGTATCGTAGTTA
TCTACACGACGGGGAGTCAGGCAACTATGGATGAACGAAATAGACAGATCGCTGAGATAGGTGCCTCACT
GATTAAGCATTGGTAACTGTCAGACCAAGTTTACTCATATATACTTTAGATTGATTTAAAACTTCATTTT
TAATTTAAAAGGATCTAGGTGAAGATCCTTTTTGATAATCTCATGACCAAAATCCCTTAACGTGAGTTTT
CGTTCCACTGAGCGTCAGACCCCGTAGAAAAGATCAAAGGATCTTCTTGAGATCCTTTTTTTCTGCGCGT
AATCTGCTGCTTGCAAACAAAAAAACCACCGCTACCAGCGGTGGTTTGTTTGCCGGATCAAGAGCTACCA
ACTCTTTTTCCGAAGGTAACTGGCTTCAGCAGAGCGCAGATACCAAATACTGTTCTTCTAGTGTAGCCGT
AGTTAGGCCACCACTTCAAGAACTCTGTAGCACCGCCTACATACCTCGCTCTGCTAATCCTGTTACCAGT
GGCTGCTGCCAGTGGCGATAAGTCGTGTCTTACCGGGTTGGACTCAAGACGATAGTTACCGGATAAGGCG
CAGCGGTCGGGCTGAACGGGGGGTTCGTGCACACAGCCCAGCTTGGAGCGAACGACCTACACCGAACTGA
GATACCTACAGCGTGAGCTATGAGAAAGCGCCACGCTTCCCGAAGGGAGAAAGGCGGACAGGTATCCGGT
AAGCGGCAGGGTCGGAACAGGAGAGCGCACGAGGGAGCTTCCAGGGGGAAACGCCTGGTATCTTTATAGT
CCTGTCGGGTTTCGCCACCTCTGACTTGAGCGTCGATTTTTGTGATGCTCGTCAGGGGGGCGGAGCCTAT
GGAAAAACGCCAGCAACGCGGCCTTTTTACGGTTCCTGGCCTTTTGCTGGCCTTTTGCTCACATGTTACC
GTCGACGATGTAGGTCACGGTCTCGAAGCCGCGGTGCGGGTGCCAGGGCGTGCCCTTGGGCTCCCCGGGC
GCGTACTCCACCTCACCCATCTGGTCCATCATGATGAACGGGTCGAGGTGGCGGTAGTTGATCCCGGCGA
ACGCGCGGCGCACCGGGAAGCCCTCGCCCTCGAAACCGCTGGGCGCGGTGGTCACGGTGAGCACGGGACG
TGCGACGGCGTCGGCGGGTGCGGATACGCGGGGCAGCGTCAGCGGGTTCTCGACGGTCACGGCGGGCATG
TCGACAAGCCGAACATATGGGCGCGCCTAGTATGTATGTAAGTTAATAAAACCCATTTTTGCGGAAAGTA
GATAAAAAAAACATTTTTTTTTTTTACTGCACTGGATATCATTGAACTTATCTGATCAGTTTTAAATTTA
CTTCGATCCAAGGGTATTTGATGTACCAGGTTCTTTCGATTACCTCTCACTCAAAATGACATTCCACTCA
AAGTCAGCGCTGTTTGCCTCCTTCTCTGTCCACAGAAATATCGCCGTCTCTTTCGCCGCTGCGTCCGCTA
TCTCTTTCGCCACCGTTTGTAGCGTTACGTAGCGTCAATGTCCGCCTTCAGTTGCATTTTGTCAGCGGTT
TCGTGACGAAGCTCCAAGCGGTTTACGCCATCAATTAAACACAAAGTGCTGTGCCAAAACTCCTCTCGCT
TCTTATTTTTGTTTGTTTTTTGAGTGATTGGGGTGGTGATTGGTTTTGGGTGGGTAAGCAGGGGAAAGTG
TGAAAAATCCCGGCAATGGGCCAAGAGGATCAGGAGCTATTAATTCGCGGAGGCAGCAAACACCCATCTG
CCGAGCATCTGAACAATGTGAGTAGTACATGTGCATACATCTTAAGTTCACTTGATCTATAGGAACTGCG
ATTGCAACATCAAATTGTATGCGGCGTGAGAACTGCGACCCACAAAAATCCCAAACCGCAATTGCACAAA
CAAATAGTGACACGAAACAGATTATTCTGGTAGCTGTTCTCGCTATATAAGACAATTTTTGAGATCATAT
CATGATCAAGACATCTAAAGGCATTCATTTTCGACTATATTCTTTTTTACAAAAAATATAACAACCAGAT
ATTTTAAGCTGATCCTAGATGCACAAAAAATAAATAAAAGTATAAACCTACTTCGTAGGATACTTCGGGG
TACTTTTTGTTCGGGGTTAGATGAGCATAACGCTAGTAGTTGATATTTGAGATCCCCTATCATTGCAGGG
TGACAGCGGAGCGGCTTCGCAGAGCTGCATTAACCAGGGCTTCGGGCAGGCCAAAAACTACGGCACGCTC
CGGCCACCCAGTCCGCCGGAGGACTCCGGTTCAGGGAGCGGCCAACTAGCCGAGAACCTCACCTATGCCT
GGCACAATATGGACATCTTTGGGGCGGTCAATCAGCCGGGCTCCGGATGGCGGCAGCTGGTCAACCGGAC
ACGCGGACTATTCTGCAACGAGCGACACATACCGGCGCCCAGGAAACATTTGCTCAAGAACGGTGAGTTT
CTATTCGCAGTCGGCTGATCTGTGTGAAATCTTAATAAAGGGTCCAATTACCAATTTGAAACTCAGTTTG
CGGCGTGGCCTATCCGGGCGAACTTTTGGCCGTGATGGGCAGTTCCGGTGCCGGAAAGACGACCCTGCTG
AATGCCCTTGCCTTTCGATCGCCGCAGGGCATCCAAGTATCGCCATCCGGGATGCGACTGCTCAATGGCC
AACCTGTGGACGCCAAGGAGATGCAGGCCAGGTGCGCCTATGTCCAGCAGGATGACCTCTTTATCGGCTC
CCTAACGGCCAGGGAACACCTGATTTTCCAAGCCATGGTGCGGATGCCACGACATCTGACCTATCGGCAG
CGAGTGGCCCGCGTGGATCAGGTGATCCAGGAGCTTTCGCTCAGCAAATGTCAGCACACGATCATCGGTG
TGCCCGGCAGGGTGAAAGGTCTGTCCGGCGGAGAAAGGAAGCGTCTGGCATTCGCCTCCGAGGCTCTAAC
CGATCCGCCGCTTCTGATCTGCGATGAGCCCACCTCCGGACTGGACTCCTTTACCGCCCACAGCGTCGTC
CAGGTGCTGAAGAAGCTGTCGCAGAAGGGCAAGACCGTCATCCTGACCATTCATCAGCCGTCTTCCGAGC
TGTTTGAGCTCTTTGACAAGATCCTTCTGATGGCCGAGGGCAGGGTAGCTTTCTTGGGCACTCCCAGCGA
AGCCGTCGACTTCTTTTCCTAGTGAGTTCGATGTGTTTATTAAGGGTATCTAGTATTACATAACATCTCA
ACTCCTATCCAGCGTGGGTGCCCAGTGTCCTACCAACTACAATCCGGCGGACTTTTACGTACAGGTGTTG
GCCGTTGTGCCCGGACGGGAGATCGAGTCCCGTGATCGGATCGCCAAGATATGCGACAATTTTGCCATTA
GCAAAGTAGCCCGGGATATGGAGCAGTTGTTGGCCACCAAAAATCTGGAGAAGCCACTGGAGCAGCCGGA
GAATGGGTACACCTACAAGGCCACCTGGTTCATGCAGTTCCGGGCGGTCCTGTGGCGATCCTGGCTGTCG
GTGCTCAAGGAACCACTCCTCGTAAAAGTGCGACTTATTCAGACAACGGTGAGTGGTTCCAGTGGAAACA
AATGATATAACGCTTACAATTCTTGGAAACAAATTCGCTAGATTTTAGATAGAATTGCCTGATTCCACAC
CCTTCTTAGTTTTTTTCAATGAGATGTATAGTTTATAGTTTTGCAGAAGATAAATAAATTTCATTTAACT
CGCGAATATTAATGAGATGCGAGTAACATTTTAATTTGCAGATGGTTGCCATCTTGATTGGCCTCATCTT
TTTGGGCCAACAACTCACGCAAGTGGGTGTGATGAATATCAACGGAGCCATCTTCCTCTTCCTGACCAAC
ATGACCTTTCAAAACGTCTTTGCCACGATAAATGTAAGTCATGTTTAGAATACATTTGCATTTCAATAAT
TTACTAACTTTCTAATGAATCGATTCGATTTAGGTGTTCACCTCAGAGCTGCCAGTTTTTATGAGGGAGG
CCCGAAGTCGACTTTATCGCTGTGACACATACTTTCTGGGCAAAACGATTGCCGAATTGCCGCTTTTTCT
CACAGTGCCACTGGTCTTCACGGCGATTGCCTATCCGATGATCGGACTGCGGGCCGGAGTGCTGCACTTC
TTCAACTGCCTGGCGCTGGTCACTCTGGTGGCCAATGTGTCAACGTCCTTCGGATATCTAATATCCTGCG
CCAGCTCCTCGACCTCGATGGCGCTGTCTGTGGGTCCGCCGGTTATCATACCATTCCTGCTCTTTGGCGG
CTTCTTCTTGAACTCGGGCTCGGTGCCAGTATACCTCAAATGGTTGTCGTACCTCTCATGGTTCCGTTAC
GCCAACGAGGGTCTGCTGATTAACCAATGGGCGGACGTGGAGCCGGGCGAAATTAGCTGCACATCGTCGA
ACACCACGTGCCCCAGTTCGGGCAAGGTCATCCTGGAGACGCTTAACTTCTCCGCCGCCGATCTGCCGCT
GGACTACGTGGGTCTGGCCATTCTCATCGTGAGCTTCCGGGTGCTCGCATATCTGGCTCTAAGACTTCGG
GCCCGACGCAAGGAGTAGCCGACATATATCCGAAATAACTGCTTGTTTTTTTTTTTTACCATTATTACCA
TCGTGTTTACTGTTTATTGCCCCCTCAAAAAGCTAATGTAATTATATTTGTGCCAATAAAAACAAGATAT
GACCTATAGAATACAAGTATTTCCCCTTCGAACATCCCCACAAGTAGACTTTGGATTTGTCTTCTAACCA
AAAGACTTACACACCTGCATACCTTACATCAAAAACTCGTTTATCGCTACATAAAACACCGGGATATATT
TTTTATATACATACTTTTCAAATCGCGCGCCCTCTTCATAATTCACCTCCACCACACCACGTTTCGTAGT
TGCTCTTTCGCTGTCTCCCACCCGCTCTCCGCAACACATTCACCTTTTGTTCGACGACCTTGGAGCGACT
GTCGTTAGTTCCGCGCGATTCGGTTCGCTCAAATGGTTCCGAGTGGTTCATTTCGTCTCAATAGAAATTA
GTAATAAATATTTGTATGTACAATTTATTTGCTCCAATATATTTGTATATATTTCCCTCACAGCTATATT
TATTCTAATTTAATATTATGACTTTTTAAGGTAATTTTTTGTGACCTGTTCGGAGTGATTAGCGTTACAA
TTTGAACTGAAAGTGACATCCAGTGTTTGTTCCTTGTGTAGATGCATCTCAAAAAAATGGTGGGCATAAT
AGTGTTGTTTATATATATCAAAAATAACAACTATAATAATAAGAATACATTTAATTTAGAAAATGCTTGG
ATTTCACTGGAACTAGGGCGCGCCTCCGGAACATAATGGTGCAGGGCGCTGACTTCCGCGTTTCCAGACT
TTACGAAACACGGAAACCGAAGACCATTCATGTTGTTGCTCAGGTCGCAGACGTTTTGCAGCAGCAGTCG
CTTCACGTTCGCTCGCGTATCGGTGATTCATTCTGCTAACCAGTAAGGCAACCCCGCCAGCCTAGCCGGG
TCCTCAACGACAGGAGCACGATCATGCGCACCCGTGGCCAGGGCCGCAAGCTTGCATGCCTGCAGGTCGG
AGTACTGTCCTCCGAGCGGAGACTCTAGCCCTAGGGCATGCCTGCAGGTCGGAGTACTGTCCTCCGAGCG
GAGTACTGTCCTCCGAGCGGAGACTCTAGCGCTAGCGACGTCGAGCGCCGGAGTATAAATAGAGGCGCTT
CGTCTACGGAGCGACAATTCAATTCAAACAAGCAAAGTGAACACGTCGCTAAGCGAAAGCTAAGCAAATA
AACAAGCGCAGCTGAACAAGCTAAACAATCTGCAGTAAAGTGCAAGTTAAAGTGAATCAATTAAAAGTAA
CCAGCAACCAAGTAAATCAACTGCAACTACTGAAATCTGCCAAGAAGTAATTATTGAATACAAGAAGAGA
ACTCTGAATAGATCTAAAAGGTAGGTTCAACCACTGATGCCTAGGCACACCGAAACGACTAACCCTAATT
CTTATCCTTTACTTCAGGCGGCCGCGGCTCGAGAATCAAAATGAGTAACTTGCTCACGGTACACCAAAAT
TTGCCGGCCCTGCCTGTGGACGCCACGTCCGACGAGGTCCGAAAGAATCTGATGGACATGTTCCGTGACA
GGCAGGCCTTTAGCGAGCACACCTGGAAGATGCTGCTCTCGGTGTGCAGGTCCTGGGCCGCTTGGTGCAA
GCTGAACAACCGAAAGTGGTTTCCCGCGGAGCCCGAGGACGTCCGCGATTATCTGCTGTACCTGCAGGCT
CGCGGACTGGCCGTCAAAACAATACAGCAACATTTGGGTCAGCTGAACATGCTCCACAGGCGCAGCGGAC
TGCCCCGGCCATCCGATAGCAATGCAGTGAGCCTGGTAATGCGTCGAATACGCAAGGAAAACGTGGACGC
CGGCGAGAGGGCCAAACAGGCGTTGGCTTTCGAACGCACCGATTTCGATCAGGTGCGGTCGTTGATGGAG
AACAGCGATCGATGCCAGGACATCCGGAACTTGGCGTTTTTGGGCATTGCCTATAACACCCTCCTTCGCA
TCGCCGAGATAGCGCGTATCCGAGTTAAAGACATTTCCCGTACAGACGGAGGCCGCATGCTTATTCACAT
CGGACGCACGAAAACCCTGGTCAGCACTGCTGGCGTGGAGAAAGCACTTTCCCTGGGTGTGACGAAATTG
GTCGAGCGATGGATCAGTGTGAGTGGCGTCGCCGATGACCCCAACAATTATCTGTTCTGCAGGGTGCGCA
AAAATGGAGTGGCAGCCCCCTCGGCAACAAGTCAGTTGAGTACGCGCGCGTTGGAGGGAATCTTCGAGGC
CACTCACCGATTGATTTACGGTGCAAAAGATGACTCCGGCCAACGTTACTTGGCCTGGTCCGGTCACAGC
GCACGTGTGGGTGCCGCCCGTGACATGGCGAGGGCCGGTGTTTCCATCCCAGAAATCATGCAAGCGGGCG
GATGGACCAACGTGAATATTGTAATGAACTACATTCGTAATCTGGATAGTGAAACAGGCGCAATGGTGCG
CCTGCTGGAGGACGGAGATGGATCCCATGGCTTCCCTCCAGAGGTGGAGGAGCAAGATGATGGCACTCTC
CCCATGAGCTGCGCTCAAGAGAGTGGCATGGATCGTCACCCCGCTGCTTGCGCCTCGGCTCGCATCAACG
TGTAATCTAGAGGATCTTTGTGAAGGAACCTTACTTCTGTGGTGTGACATAATTGGACAAACTACCTACA
GAGATTTAAAGCTCTAAGGTAAATATAAAATTTTTAAGTGTATAATGTGTTAAACTACTGATTCTAATTG
TTTGTGTATTTTAGATTCCAACCTATGGAACTGATGAATGGGAGCAGTGGTGGAATGCCTTTAATGAGGA
AAACCTGTTTTGCTCAGAAGAAATGCCATCTAGTGATGATGAGGCTACTGCTGACTCTCAACATTCTACT
CCTCCAAAAAAGAAGAGAAAGGTAGAAGACCCCAAGGACTTTCCTTCAGAATTGCTAAGTTTTTTGAGTC
ATGCTGTGTTTAGTAATAGAACTCTTGCTTGCTTTGCTATTTACACCACAAAGGAAAAAGCTGCACTGCT
ATACAAGAAAATTATGGAAAAATATTTGATGTATAGTGCCTTGACTAGAGATCATAATCAGCCATACCAC
ATTTGTAGAGGTTTTACTTGCTTTAAAAAACCTCCCACACCTCCCCCTGAACCTGAAACATAAAATGAAT
GCAATTGTTGTTGTTAACTTGTTTATTGCAGCTTATAATGGTTACAAATAAAGCAATAGCATCACAAATT
TCACAAATAAAGCATTTTTTTCACTGCATTCTAGTTGTGGTTTGTCCAAACTCATCAATGTATCTTATCA
TGTCTGGATCGATCTGGCCGGCCGTTTAAACGAATTCTTGAAGACGAAAGGGCCTCGTGATACGCCTATT
TTTATAGGTTAATGTCATGATAATAATGGTTTCTTA
