>Addgene plasmid #32144 | pJFRC170-3XUAS-IVS-Cre::PEST | addgene partial sequence | sequence record 38078 | SV40pA-R 5'-GAAATTTGTGATGCTATTGC-3'
CTGCAATAAACAAGTTAACAACAACAATTGCATTCATTTTATGTTTCAGGTTCAGGGGGAGGTGTGGGAG
GTTTTTTAAAGCAAGTAAAACCTCTACAAATGTGGTATGGCTGATTATGATCTCTAGTCAAGGCACTATA
CATCAAATATTTTTCCATAATTTTCTTGTATAGCAGTGCAGCTTTTTCCTTTGTGGTGTAAATAGCAAAG
CAAGCAAGAGTTCTATTACTAAACACAGCATGACTCAAAAAACTTAGCAATTCTGAAGGAAAGTCCTTGG
GGTCTTCTACCTTTCTCTTCTTTTTTGGAGGAGTAGAATGTTGAGAGTCAGCAGTAGCCTCATCATCACT
AGATGGCATTTCTTCTGAGCAAAACAGGTTTTCCTCATTAAAGGCATTCCACCACTGCTCCCATTCATCA
GTTCCATAGGTTGGAATCTAAAATACACAAACAATTAGAATCAGTAGTTTAACACATTATACACTTAAAA
ATTTTATATTTACCTTAGAGCTTTAAATCTCTGTAGGTAGTTTGTCCAATTATGTCACACCACAGAAGTA
AGGTTCCTTCACAAAGATCCTCTAGATTACACGTTGATGCGAGCCGAGGCGCAAGCAGCGGGGTGACGAT
CCATGCCACTCTCTTGAGCGCAGCTCATGGGGAGAGTGCCATCATCTTGCTCCTCCACCTCTGGAGGGAA
GCCATGGGATCCATCTCCGTCCTCCAGCAGGCGCACCATTGCGCCTGTTTCACTATCCAGATTACGAATG
TAGTTCATTACAATATTCACGTTGGTCCATCCGCCCGCTTGCATGATTTCTGGGATGGAAACACCGGCCC
TCGCCATGTCACGGGCGGCACCCACACGTGCGCTGTGACC
