>Addgene plasmid #32144 | pJFRC170-3XUAS-IVS-Cre::PEST | addgene partial sequence | sequence record 38082 | hsp70-F 5'-GAGCGCCGGAGTATAAATAGAG
ACAAGCAAAGTGAACACGTCGCTAAGCGAAAGCTAAGCAAATAAACAAGCGCAGCTGAACAAGCTAAACA
ATCTGCAGTAAAGTGCAAGTTAAAGTGAATCAATTAAAAGTAACCAGCAACCAAGTAAATCAACTGCAAC
TACTGAAATCTGCCAAGAAGTAATTATTGAATACAAGAAGAGAACTCTGAATAGATCTAAAAGGTAGGTT
CAACCACTGATGCCTAGGCACACCGAAACGACTAACCCTAATTCTTATCCTTTACTTCAGGCGGCCGCGG
CCTCGAGAATCAAAATGAGTAACTTGCTCACGGTACACCAAAATTTGCCGGCCCTGCCTGTGGACGCCAC
GTCCGACGAGGTCCGAAAGAATCTGATGGACATGTTCCGTGACAGGCAGGCCTTTAGCGAGCACACCTGG
AAGATGCTGCTCTCGGTGTGCAGGTCCTGGGCCGCTTGGTGCAAGCTGAACAACCGAAAGTGGTTTCCCG
CGGAGCCCGAGGACGTCCGCGATTATCTGCTGTACCTGCAGGCTCGCGGACTGGCCGTCAAAACAATACA
GCAACATTTGGGTCAGCTGAACATGCTCCACAGGCGCAGCGGACTGCCCCGGCCATCCGATAGCAATGCA
GTGAGCCTGGTAATGCGTCGAATACGCAAGGAAAACGTGGACGCCGGCGAGAGGGCCAAACAGGCGTTGG
CTTTCGAACGCACCGATTTCGATCAGGTGCGGTCGTTGATGGAGAACAGCGATCGATGCCAGGACATCCG
GAACTTGGCGTTTTTGGGCATTGCCTATAACACCCTCCTTCGCATCGCCGAGATAGCGCGTATCCGAGTT
AAAGACATTTCCCGTACAGACGGAGGCCGCATGCTTATTC
